>Addgene plasmid #40161 | pFM115 | addgene partial sequence | sequence record 52828 | pGEX3
ACGCGCGAGGCAGATCGTCAGTCAGTCACGATGCGGCCGCCTAACGGTCAGTGGCCGAGGCCGACGAACC
ACTGACGGGCTCGACGACGAACGATTCGCCTCGTTCGATGGCCGAAGCGGCTGCGATCCGTACCGGCGAT
GATCCGTACGAGGACTTGATGACCGGAGCGGCGCCGACTGCTCCACCGCCAGTGTACGCGAACCACGAGT
TGAACATGTGATGGTAGTCGGCGTTACCACGTCCACTACCGCTACCCTGTTGATATCTCGTTGATTGTTG
GGGAATTTGTTGATGGTAGGCGACGTCTTCATCGTATTCGGCGGGATAGACACGACGCATCGCTCCACTG
GTTTTCGAGATACTTCCACTGGAGGTTTGTGGTGGTATTCGGGAACCGACATGGTACGCATTAGATGCTG
GTAATCCATAGTTGACATAGGACGACGTGTTGATCGGTGAATTACCGCTGGTACTCTGTTGTCTGTAAAT
GTATTCGTCTTCATCGATGATTGGGCCCCCACGCGGGTGATAGCGATGGGCCGCGTATCGATCGTAGAGC
TCAGAGTCGGCGTACGACTCATATCCGGAAGTCGTATTATGGGGATACTGTGGAATGAGTCCATATGGTT
CACCATAATCTACAAATACATTTCCACCACTTCCACGTCGTTGTGATTGATGTGGTGGTAGAGGAGGTGG
AGCACGTTCAGATGATCCATTATTTCTTTCATCAATTATTGATTTAGGTCGTTCTACAGATCTTAATTGA
ACTGATTCAGTCGGTGTTTTTTCTGGTGATGCATCTCTTGATTTGCT
