>Addgene plasmid #40161 | pFM115 | addgene partial sequence | sequence record 53576 | pGEX5
AGTTCTGTTCCAGGGGCCCCTGGGATCCGCTGATCCGTTTAATCGGGAAGGTCTCGGAAGGAAAAGTCTC
AGTGAAAAAAGAGGAATGGGAGCAGCTGCTGATCCACAGCACATCAAATTGTTCCAAGATATCAAACATC
AGAGACAGAATAGTGCTCCGACGTCTTCAACTCAAAAACGAAGCAAATCTCAACCTCGATCTTCGTCACA
ACGGAACTACCGTAGTCCCATGAAGCTTGTAGATCTTCCGACAACTGCTGCGGCTTCTGCTTCTACGAAT
TCTCAGAATCTCGACGACTCTGATATGCTGAATCGCCGTTCTCAGAGCATGGAAAGTATAAATCGGCCAG
TGGAGAGCATTCTCCGTGGAACGGGGCAAATTCCAACAGGATCATCTTCAAAAGTTCAATTTATGCAAGC
AGCGAGTCCTGATCAACATCCATTTCCACCTGGAGCCGCATTGCTTAGATTGAAGAATGAAGAGAGTCGA
TCAAGAGATAAATCAAGAAGAAAGAGTATGGGAAACCCTTTCAGTGCGATGCGAAACTTCTTTGGATTCG
GAAGCAAATCAAGAGATGCATCACCAGAAAAAACACCGACTGAATCAGTTCAATTAAGATCTGTAGAACG
ACCTAAATCAATAATTGATGAAAGAAATAATGGATCATCTGAACGTGCTCCACCTCCTCTACCACCACAT
CAATCACAACGACGTGGAAGTGGTGGAAATGTATTTGTAGATTATGGTGAACCATATGGACTCATTCCAC
AGTATCCCCATAATACGACTTCCGGATATGAGTCGTACGCCGACTCTGAGCTCTACGATCGATACGCGGC
C
