[The description below was written by a language model from this plasmid's Addgene catalogue record.]
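Description:
pFM115 (also called pGEX6p1-par-3C) is a bacterial expression plasmid built on the commercial pGEX-6p-1 backbone, which is about 4.9 kb without insert. It is propagated in E. coli under ampicillin selection; the record lists the copy number as unknown and includes no feature table, so the origin of replication and other backbone elements are not itemised. The pGEX series is designed for producing recombinant proteins as glutathione S-transferase fusions.

The insert, par-3C, encodes the C-terminal portion (amino acids 850–1286) of the Caenorhabditis elegans polarity protein PAR-3. It was cloned between the BamHI and NotI sites, both of which are retained. This places the fragment in frame downstream of the backbone-encoded GST, giving an N-terminal GST–PAR-3C fusion. Expression is driven by the tac promoter, a hybrid trp/lac promoter that is normally induced with IPTG in E. coli. The GST moiety allows affinity purification on glutathione resin. Vectors of the pGEX-6P type generally carry a PreScission protease cleavage site between GST and the cloning region, so the tag can be removed, although this site is not explicitly listed in the record.

The record does not state the intended application. The design suits production and purification of a defined PAR-3 fragment for in vitro work such as binding or biochemical assays. The plasmid comes from a study of how microtubules contribute to the self-organisation of polarised PAR domains in the C. elegans zygote.
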