Addgene plasmid #40161: pFM115
Depositing lab: Geraldine Seydoux. Depositing organization: Johns Hopkins University and School of Medicine. Publication: Microtubules induce self-organization of polarized PAR domains in Caenorhabditis elegans zygotes. Motegi F, Zonies S, Hao Y, Cuenca AA, Griffin E, Seydoux G. Nat Cell Biol. 2011 Oct 9;13(11):1361-7. doi: 10.1038/ncb2354. PubMed 21983565.
Backbone
  Vector backbone: pGEX-6p-1
  Backbone manufacturer: GE
  Backbone size w/o insert (bp): 4900
  Vector type: Bacterial Expression
Growth in bacteria
  Bacterial resistance: Ampicillin, 100 μg/mL
  Growth temperature: 37°C
  Growth strain: DH5alpha
  Copy number: Unknown
Gene/Insert
  Gene/Insert name: par-3C (alt name: par-3)
  Species: C. elegans (nematode)
  Mutation: C terminal portion of protein (aa850-1286)
  GenBank ID: NC_003281.9
  Entrez Gene: par-3 (a.k.a. CELE_F54E7.3)
  Promoter: tac
  Tag / fusion protein: GST (N terminal on backbone)
  Cloning method: Restriction Enzyme; 5′ cloning site BamHI (not destroyed); 3′ cloning site NotI (not destroyed)
  Sequencing primers: 5′ pGEX5; 3′ pGEX3
Terms and licenses: Academic/Nonprofit Terms; Industry Terms: Not Available to Industry
Depositor comments: Alternate plasmid name: pGEX6p1-par-3C
How to cite: pFM115 was a gift from Geraldine Seydoux (Addgene plasmid # 40161 ; http://n2t.net/addgene:40161 ; RRID:Addgene_40161)
